>Addgene plasmid #79688 | MK03_HUMAN_D0 | depositor partial sequence | sequence record 149010 | Sequence of gene (MK03_HUMAN) inserted into backbone.
ATGGCGGCGGCGGCGGCTCAGGGGGGCGGGGGCGGGGAGCCCCGTAGAACCGAGGGGGTCGGCCCGGGGG
TCCCGGGGGAGGTGGAGATGGTGAAGGGGCAGCCGTTCGACGTGGGCCCGCGCTACACGCAGTTGCAGTA
CATCGGCGAGGGCGCGTACGGCATGGTCAGCTCGGCCTATGACCACGTGCGCAAGACTCGCGTGGCCATC
AAGAAGATCAGCCCCTTCGAACATCAGACCTACTGCCAGCGCACGCTCCGGGAGATCCAGATCCTGCTGC
GCTTCCGCCATGAGAATGTCATCGGCATCCGAGACATTCTGCGGGCGTCCACCCTGGAAGCCATGAGAGA
TGTCTACATTGTGCAGGACCTGATGGAGACTGACCTGTACAAGTTGCTGAAAAGCCAGCAGCTGAGCAAT
GACCATATCTGCTACTTCCTCTACCAGATCCTGCGGGGCCTCAAGTACATCCACTCCGCCAACGTGCTCC
ACCGAGATCTAAAGCCCTCCAACCTGCTCATCAACACCACCTGCGACCTTAAGATTTGTGATTTCGGCCT
GGCCCGGATTGCCGATCCTGAGCATGACCACACCGGCTTCCTGACGGAGTATGTGGCTACGCGCTGGTAC
CGGGCCCCAGAGATCATGCTGAACTCCAAGGGCTATACCAAGTCCATCGACATCTGGTCTGTGGGCTGCA
TTCTGGCTGAGATGCTCTCTAACCGGCCCATCTTCCCTGGCAAGCACTACCTGGATCAGCTCAACCACAT
TCTGGGCATCCTGGGCTCCCCATCCCAGGAGGACCTGAATTGTATCATCAACATGAAGGCCCGAAACTAC
CTACAGTCTCTGCCCTCCAAGACCAAGGTGGCTTGGGCCAAGCTTTTCCCCAAGTCAGACTCCAAAGCCC
TTGACCTGCTGGACCGGATGTTAACCTTTAACCCCAATAAACGGATCACAGTGGAGGAAGCGCTGGCTCA
CCCCTACCTGGAGCAGTACTATGACCCGACGGATGAGCCAGTGGCCGAGGAGCCCTTCACCTTCGCCATG
GAGCTGGATGACCTACCTAAGGAGCGGCTGAAGGAGCTCATCTTCCAGGAGACAGCACGCTTCCAGCCCG
GAGTGCTGGAGGCCCCC
