>Addgene plasmid #79688 | MK03_HUMAN_D0 | addgene partial sequence | sequence record 159236 | T7term 5'-GCTAGTTATTGCTCAGCGG-3'
CTTTCGGGCTTTGTTAGCAGCCGGATCAGCGCGCACGCGTGGTACCGGCCGGCCACCAGGTGGCGCGCCG
CGATCGCGGATCCGTTATCCACTTCCAATTTATTAGGGGGCCTCCAGCACTCCGGGCTGGAAGCGTGCTG
TCTCCTGGAAGATGAGCTCCTTCAGCCGCTCCTTAGGTAGGTCATCCAGCTCCATGGCGAAGGTGAAGGG
CTCCTCGGCCACTGGCTCATCCGTCGGGTCATAGTACTGCTCCAGGTAGGGGTGAGCCAGCGCTTCCTCC
ACTGTGATCCGTTTATTGGGGTTAAAGGTTAACATCCGGTCCAGCAGGTCAAGGGCTTTGGAGTCTGACT
TGGGGAAAAGCTTGGCCCAAGCCACCTTGGTCTTGGAGGGCAGAGACTGTAGGTAGTTTCGGGCCTTCAT
GTTGATGATACAATTCAGGTCCTCCTGGGATGGGGAGCCCAGGATGCCCAGAATGTGGTTGAGCTGATCC
AGGTAGTGCTTGCCAGGGAAGATGGGCCGGTTAGAGAGCATCTCAGCCAGAATGCAGCCCACAGACCAGA
TGTCGATGGACTTGGTATAGCCCTTGGAGTTCAGCATGATCTCTGGGGCCCGGTACCAGCGCGTAGCCAC
ATACTCCGTCAGGAAGCCGGTGTGGTCATGCTCAGGATCGGCAATCCGGGCCAGGCCGAAATCACAAATC
TTAAGGTCGCAGGTGGTGTTGATGAGCAGGTTGGAGGGCTTTAGATCTCGGTGGAGCACGTTGGCGGAGT
GGATGTACTTGAGGCCCCGCAGGATCTGGTAGAGGAAGTAGCAGATATGGTCATTGCTCAGCTGCTGGCT
TTTCAGCAACTTGTACAGGTCAGTCTCCATCAGGTCCTGCACAATGTAGACATCTCTCATGGCTTCCAGG
GTGGACGCCCGCAGAATGTCTCGGATGCCGATGACATTCTCATGGCGGAAGCGCAGCAGGATCTGGATCT
CCCGGAGCGTGCGCTGGCAGTAGGTCTGATGTTCGAAGGGGCTGATCTTCTTGATGGCCACGCGAGTCTT
GCGC
