>Addgene plasmid #79688 | MK03_HUMAN_D0 | addgene partial sequence | sequence record 166322 | T7 5'-TAATACGACTCACTATAGGG-3'
GGCTCCGGAGAGCTCTTTAATTAAGCGGCCGCCCTGCAGGACTCGAGTTCTAGAAATAATTTTGTTTAAC
TTTAAGAAGGAGATATACATATGAAATCTTCTCACCATCACCATCACCATCACCATCACCATGAAAACCT
GTACTTCCAATCCAATGCAATGGCGGCGGCGGCGGCTCAGGGGGGCGGGGGCGGGGAGCCCCGTAGAACC
GAGGGGGTCGGCCCGGGGGTCCCGGGGGAGGTGGAGATGGTGAAGGGGCAGCCGTTCGACGTGGGCCCGC
GCTACACGCAGTTGCAGTACATCGGCGAGGGCGCGTACGGCATGGTCAGCTCGGCCTATGACCACGTGCG
CAAGACTCGCGTGGCCATCAAGAAGATCAGCCCCTTCGAACATCAGACCTACTGCCAGCGCACGCTCCGG
GAGATCCAGATCCTGCTGCGCTTCCGCCATGAGAATGTCATCGGCATCCGAGACATTCTGCGGGCGTCCA
CCCTGGAAGCCATGAGAGATGTCTACATTGTGCAGGACCTGATGGAGACTGACCTGTACAAGTTGCTGAA
AAGCCAGCAGCTGAGCAATGACCATATCTGCTACTTCCTCTACCAGATCCTGCGGGGCCTCAAGTACATC
CACTCCGCCAACGTGCTCCACCGAGATCTAAAGCCCTCCAACCTGCTCATCAACACCACCTGCGACCTTA
AGATTTGTGATTTCGGCCTGGCCCGGATTGCCGATCCTGAGCATGACCACACCGGCTTCCTGACGGAGTA
TGTGGCTACGCGCTGGTACCGGGCCCCAGAGATCATGCTGAACTCCAAGGGCTATACCAAGTCCATCGAC
ATCTGGTCTGTGGGCTGCATTCTGGCTGAGATGCTCTCTAACCGGCCCATCTTCCCTGGCAAGCACTACC
TGGATCAGCTCA
