[The description below was written by a language model from this plasmid's Addgene catalogue record.]
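Description:
MK03_HUMAN_D0 is a bacterial expression plasmid that encodes the kinase domain of human MK03, the UniProt-style name for mitogen-activated protein kinase 3 (ERK1). It is built on the pET His10 TEV LIC cloning vector (2B-T-10), into which the insert was placed by ligation-independent cloning. The plasmid is selected with ampicillin, is recorded as low copy, and is propagated in a standard cloning strain such as DH5alpha. The record does not include a feature table, so the exact residue boundaries of the kinase domain, the origin of replication and other backbone elements are not stated here.

Expression is driven by a T7 promoter, so protein production requires a host that supplies T7 RNA polymerase. The backbone contributes an N-terminal ten-histidine tag followed by a TEV protease recognition site. This allows the kinase domain to be captured by immobilised metal affinity chromatography, after which the tag can be cleaved off.

The construct belongs to an open library of human kinase domain constructs designed for automated bacterial expression. It is intended to be co-expressed with the lambda phosphatase vector that accompanies the set, and a YopH phosphatase vector is also mentioned in the depositor comments. According to the record, the purpose of phosphatase co-expression is to enhance bacterial kinase expression; generally, keeping the kinase dephosphorylated limits the toxicity and heterogeneity that active kinases can cause in E. coli. Typical uses would be producing recombinant kinase domain for biochemical, biophysical or structural studies.
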