Addgene plasmid #79688: MK03_HUMAN_D0
Purpose: This plasmid encodes the kinase domain of MK03. Intended for co-expression with Lambda Phosphatase that accompanies this set to enhance bacterial kinase expression.
Depositing lab: John Chodera & Nicholas Levinson & Markus Seeliger. Depositing organization: Memorial Sloan-Kettering Cancer Center. Publication: An open library of human kinase domain constructs for automated bacterial expression. Albanese SK, Parton DL, Isik M, Rodriguez-Laureano L, Hanson SM, Behr JM, Gradia S, Jeans C, Levinson NM, Seeliger MA, Chodera JD. Biochemistry. 2018 Jul 13. doi: 10.1021/acs.biochem.7b01081. PubMed 30004690.
Backbone
  Vector backbone: pET His10 TEV LIC cloning vector (2B-T-10)
  Backbone manufacturer: Scott Gradia (Addgene plasmid # 78173)
  Vector type: Bacterial Expression
Growth in bacteria
  Bacterial resistance: Ampicillin, 100 μg/mL
  Growth temperature: 37°C
  Growth strain: DH5alpha
  Copy number: Low Copy
Gene/Insert
  Gene/Insert name: MK03
  Species: H. sapiens (human)
  Promoter: T7
  Tag / fusion protein: His10-TEV (N terminal on backbone)
  Cloning method: Ligation Independent Cloning
  Sequencing primers: 5′ T7; 3′ T7 reverse
Terms and licenses: Academic/Nonprofit Terms; Industry Terms: Not Available to Industry
Depositor comments: This plasmid was generated as part of an open library of human kinase domain constructs for automated bacterial expression. The work can be found here doi: http://dx.doi.org/10.1101/038711 The lambda phosphatase expression vector can be found at https://www.addgene.org/79748/ The YopH Phosphatase expression vector can be found at https://www.addgene.org/79749/
How to cite: MK03_HUMAN_D0 was a gift from John Chodera & Nicholas Levinson & Markus Seeliger (Addgene plasmid # 79688 ; http://n2t.net/addgene:79688 ; RRID:Addgene_79688)
